>Addgene plasmid #104823 | pSC49 | addgene full sequence | sequence record 203134 | Addgene NGS Result
CCCCCCCTCGAGGCGCGCCAAGCTATCAAACAAGTTTGTACAAAAAAGCAGGCTCCGAATTCGCCCTTCA
CCATGGATTACAAGGATGATGATGATAAGGATTACAAGGATGATGATGATAAGATGGCTCCAAAGAAGAA
GAGAAAGGTTGGAATCCACGGAGTTCCAGCTGCTGATAAGAAGTACTCTATCGGACTTGACATCGGAACC
AACTCTGTTGGATGGGCTGTTATCACCGATGAGTACAAGGTTCCATCTAAGAAGTTCAAGGTTCTTGGAA
ACACCGATAGACACTCTATCAAGAAGAACCTTATCGGTGCTCTTCTTTTCGATTCTGGAGAGACCGCTGA
GGCTACCAGATTGAAGAGAACCGCTAGAAGAAGATACACCAGAAGAAAGAACAGAATCTGCTACCTTCAG
GAAATCTTCTCTAACGAGATGGCTAAGGTTGATGATTCTTTCTTCCACAGACTTGAGGAGTCTTTCCTTG
TTGAGGAGGATAAGAAGCACGAGAGACACCCAATCTTCGGAAACATCGTTGATGAGGTTGCTTACCACGA
GAAGTACCCAACCATCTACCACCTTAGAAAGAAGTTGGTTGATTCTACCGATAAGGCTGATCTTAGACTT
ATCTACCTTGCTCTTGCTCACATGATCAAGTTCAGAGGACACTTCCTTATCGAGGGAGACCTTAACCCAG
ATAACTCTGATGTTGATAAGTTGTTCATCCAGCTTGTTCAGACCTACAACCAGCTTTTCGAGGAGAACCC
AATCAACGCTTCTGGAGTTGATGCTAAGGCTATCCTTTCTGCTAGACTTTCTAAGTCTCGTAGACTTGAG
AACCTTATCGCTCAGCTTCCAGGAGAGAAGAAGAACGGACTTTTCGGAAACCTTATCGCTCTTTCTCTTG
GACTTACCCCAAACTTCAAGTCTAACTTCGATCTTGCTGAGGATGCTAAGTTGCAGCTTTCTAAGGATAC
CTACGATGATGATCTTGATAACCTTCTTGCTCAGATCGGAGATCAGTACGCTGATCTTTTCCTTGCTGCT
AAGAACCTTTCTGATGCTATCCTTCTTTCTGACATCCTTAGAGTTAACACCGAGATCACCAAGGCTCCAC
TTTCTGCTTCTATGATCAAGAGATACGATGAGCACCACCAGGATCTTACCCTTTTGAAGGCTCTTGTTAG
ACAGCAGCTTCCAGAGAAGTACAAGGAAATCTTCTTCGATCAGTCTAAGAACGGATACGCTGGATACATC
GATGGAGGAGCTTCTCAGGAGGAGTTCTACAAGTTCATCAAGCCAATCCTTGAGAAGATGGATGGAACCG
AGGAGCTTCTTGTTAAGTTGAACAGAGAGGATCTTCTTAGAAAGCAGAGAACCTTCGATAACGGATCTAT
CCCACACCAGATCCACCTTGGAGAGCTTCACGCTATCCTTCGTAGACAGGAGGATTTCTACCCATTCTTG
AAGGATAACAGAGAGAAGATCGAGAAGATCCTTACCTTCAGAATCCCATACTACGTTGGACCACTTGCTA
GAGGAAACTCTCGTTTCGCTTGGATGACCAGAAAGTCTGAGGAGACCATCACCCCTTGGAACTTCGAGGA
GGTAAGTTTCTGCTTCTACCTTTGATATATATATAATAATTATCATTAATTAGTAGTAATATAATATTTC
AAATATTTTTTTCAAAATAAAAGAATGTAGTATATAGCAATTGCTTTTCTGTAGTTTATAAGTGTGTATA
TTTTAATTTATAACTTTTCTAATATATGACCAAAATTTGTTGATGTGCAGGTTGTTGATAAGGGAGCTTC
TGCTCAGTCTTTCATCGAGAGAATGACCAACTTCGATAAGAACCTTCCAAACGAGAAGGTTCTTCCAAAG
CACTCTCTTCTTTACGAGTACTTCACCGTTTACAACGAGCTTACCAAGGTTAAGTACGTTACCGAGGGAA
TGAGAAAGCCAGCTTTCCTTTCTGGAGAGCAGAAGAAGGCTATCGTTGATCTTCTTTTCAAGACCAACAG
AAAGGTTACCGTTAAGCAGTTGAAGGAGGATTACTTCAAGAAGATCGAGTGCTTCGATTCTGTTGAAATC
TCTGGAGTTGAGGATAGATTCAACGCTTCTCTTGGAACCTACCACGATCTTTTGAAGATCATCAAGGATA
AGGATTTCCTTGATAACGAGGAGAACGAGGACATCCTTGAGGACATCGTTCTTACCCTTACCCTTTTCGA
GGATAGAGAGATGATCGAGGAGAGACTCAAGACCTACGCTCACCTTTTCGATGATAAGGTTATGAAGCAG
TTGAAGAGAAGAAGATACACCGGATGGGGTAGACTTTCTCGTAAGTTGATCAACGGAATCAGAGATAAGC
AGTCTGGAAAGACCATCCTTGATTTCTTGAAGTCTGATGGATTCGCTAACAGAAACTTCATGCAGCTTAT
CCACGATGATTCTCTTACCTTCAAGGAGGACATCCAGAAGGCTCAGGTTTCTGGACAGGGAGATTCTCTT
CACGAGCACATCGCTAACCTTGCTGGATCTCCAGCTATCAAGAAGGGAATCCTTCAGACCGTTAAGGTTG
TTGATGAGCTTGTTAAGGTTATGGGTAGACACAAGCCAGAGAACATCGTTATCGAGATGGCTAGAGAGAA
CCAGACCACCCAGAAGGGACAGAAGAACTCTCGTGAGAGAATGAAGAGAATCGAGGAGGGAATCAAGGAG
CTTGGATCTCAAATCTTGAAGGAGCACCCAGTTGAGAACACCCAGCTTCAGAACGAGAAGTTGTACCTTT
ACTACCTTCAGAACGGAAGAGATATGTACGTTGATCAGGAGCTTGACATCAACAGACTTTCTGATTACGA
TGTTGATCACATCGTTCCACAGTCTTTCTTGAAGGATGATTCTATCGATAACAAGGTTCTTACCCGTTCT
GATAAGAACAGAGGAAAGTCTGATAACGTTCCATCTGAGGAGGTTGTTAAGAAGATGAAGAACTACTGGA
GACAGCTTCTTAACGCTAAGTTGATCACCCAGAGAAAGTTCGATAACCTTACCAAGGCTGAGAGAGGAGG
ACTTTCTGAGCTTGATAAGGCTGGATTCATCAAGAGACAGCTTGTTGAGACCAGACAGATCACCAAGCAC
GTTGCTCAGATCCTTGATTCTCGTATGAACACCAAGTACGATGAGAACGATAAGTTGATCAGAGAGGTTA
AGGTTATCACCTTGAAGTCTAAGTTGGTTTCTGATTTCAGAAAGGATTTCCAGTTCTACAAGGTTAGAGA
GATCAACAACTACCACCACGCTCACGATGCTTACCTTAACGCTGTTGTTGGAACCGCTCTTATCAAGAAG
TACCCAAAGTTGGAGTCTGAGTTCGTTTACGGAGATTACAAGGTTTACGATGTTAGAAAGATGATCGCTA
AGTCTGAGCAGGAGATCGGAAAGGCTACCGCTAAGTACTTCTTCTACTCTAACATCATGAACTTCTTCAA
GACCGAGATCACCCTTGCTAACGGAGAGATCAGAAAGAGACCACTTATCGAGACCAACGGAGAGACCGGA
GAGATCGTTTGGGATAAGGGAAGAGATTTCGCTACCGTTAGAAAGGTTCTTTCTATGCCACAGGTTAACA
TCGTTAAGAAAACCGAGGTTCAGACCGGAGGATTCTCTAAGGAGTCTATCCTTCCAAAGAGAAACTCTGA
TAAGTTGATCGCTAGAAAGAAGGATTGGGACCCAAAGAAGTACGGAGGATTCGATTCTCCAACCGTTGCT
TACTCTGTTCTTGTTGTTGCTAAGGTTGAGAAGGGAAAGTCTAAGAAGTTGAAGTCTGTTAAGGAGCTTC
TTGGAATCACCATCATGGAGCGTTCTTCTTTCGAGAAGAACCCAATCGATTTCCTTGAGGCTAAGGGATA
CAAGGAGGTTAAGAAGGATCTTATCATCAAGTTGCCAAAGTACTCTCTTTTCGAGCTTGAGAACGGAAGA
AAGAGAATGCTTGCTTCTGCTGGAGAGCTTCAGAAGGGAAACGAGCTTGCTCTTCCATCTAAGTACGTTA
ACTTCCTTTACCTTGCTTCTCACTACGAGAAGTTGAAGGGATCTCCAGAGGATAACGAGCAGAAGCAGCT
TTTCGTTGAGCAGCACAAGCACTACCTTGATGAGATCATCGAGCAAATCTCTGAGTTCTCTAAGAGAGTT
ATCCTTGCTGATGCTAACCTTGATAAGGTTCTTTCTGCTTACAACAAGCACAGAGATAAGCCAATCAGAG
AGCAGGCTGAGAACATCATCCACCTTTTCACCCTTACCAACCTTGGTGCTCCAGCTGCTTTCAAGTACTT
CGATACCACCATCGATAGAAAAAGATACACCTCTACCAAGGAGGTTCTTGATGCTACCCTTATCCACCAG
TCTATCACCGGACTTTACGAGACCAGAATCGATCTTTCTCAGCTTGGAGGAGATAAGAGACCAGCTGCTA
CCAAGAAGGCTGGACAGGCTAAGAAGAAGAAGTGAGACGTCCGATCGTTCAAACATTTGGCAATAAAGTT
TCTTAAGATTGAATCCTGTTGCCGGTCTTGCGATGATTATCATATAATTTCTGTTGAATTACGTTAAGCA
TGTAATAATTAACATGTAATGCATGACGTTATTTATGAGATGGGTTTTTATGATTAGAGTCCCGCAATTA
TACATTTAATACGCGATAGAAAACAAAATATAGCGCGCAAACTAGGATAAATTATCGCGCGCGGTGTCAT
CTATGTTACTAGATCGGGAATTGATCCCCCCTCGACAGCTTCCGGAAAGGGCGAATTCGCAACTTTGTAT
ACAAAAGTTGCCGAGCTCGCGGCCGCATGTTGTTGTTACCAGAAAGTAAATAAATGTTCAATCTCTGATG
TTCTCAAGTAAGTGAGTTTTATTGGGAATAATATTAACTTATGTTCTTCTTGCATTTGATTTCTTTGCCG
CTCTCTTCTTCTATCTTAAATCTGTGTATACTATTTCACTATTGGGCTTTTTATTAGTCTATAATGGGAC
TCAAAATAAGGCTTTGGCCCACATCAAAAAGATAAGTCACAAATCAAAACTAAATTCAGAGTCTTTTCTC
CCACATCGGTCACTGTACTCATTTTGTGTTTGTTTATATATTACACGAACCGATCTTTGGTACGGATGTG
GTTGAAGCTCTGGTGTTTTAGAGCTAGAAATAGCAAGTTAAAATAAGGCTAGTCCGTTATCAACTTGAAA
AAGTGGCACCGAGTCGGTGCTTTTTTTCTAGACCCAGCTTTCTTGTACAAAGTTGGCATTACCATGGCTT
CGTTGAACAACGGAAACTCGACTTGCCTTCCGCACAATACATCATTTCTTCTTAGCTTTTTTTCTTCTTC
TTCGTTCATACAGTTTTTTTTTGTTTATCAGCTTACATTTTCTTGAACCGTAGCTTTCGTTTTCTTCTTT
TTAACTTTCCATTCGGAGTTTTTGTATCTTGTTTCATAGTTTGTCCCAGGATTAGAATGATTAGGCATCG
AACCTTCAAGAATTTGATTGAATAAAACATCTTCATTCTTAAGATATGAAGATAATCTTCAAAAGGCCCC
TGGGAATCTGAAAGAAGAGAAGCAGGCCCATTTATATGGGAAAGAACAATAGTATTTCTTATATAGGCCC
ATTTAAGTTGAAAACAATCTTCAAAAGTCCCACATCGCTTAGATAAGAAAACGAAGCTGAGTTTATATAC
AGCTAGAGTCGAAGTAGTGATTGTGATTGGAGACGCTTAAGGAGTTTTAGAGCTAGAAATAGCAAGTTAA
AATAAGGCTAGTCCGTTATCAACTTGAAAAAGTGGCACCGAGTCGGTGCTTTTTTTCTAGACCCAGCTTT
CTTGTACAAAGTTGGCATTACTGCAGGTCGACGACCCAGCTTTCTTGTACAAAGTGGTTCGATAATTCTT
AATTAACTAGTTCTAGAGCGGCCGCCACCGCGGTGGAGCTCGAATTTCCCCGATCGTTCAAACATTTGGC
AATAAAGTTTCTTAAGATTGAATCCTGTTGCCGGTCTTGCGATGATTATCATATAATTTCTGTTGAATTA
CGTTAAGCATGTAATAATTAACATGTAATGCATGACGTTATTTATGAGATGGGTTTTTATGATTAGAGTC
CCGCAATTATACATTTAATACGCGATAGAAAACAAAATATAGCGCGCAAACTAGGATAAATTATCGCGCG
CGGTGTCATCTATGTTACTAGATCGGGAATTCGTAATCATGGTCATAGCTGTTTCCTGCCTAGTCGGAGC
GGCCGCGTCCGTCTAGCTGATAGTGACCTTAGGCGACTTTTGAACGCGCAATAATGGTTTCTGACGTATG
TGCTTAGCTCATTAAACTCCAGAAACCCGCGGCTGAGTGGCTCCTTCAACGTTGCGGTTCTGTCAGTTCC
AAACGTAAAACGGCTTGTCCCGCGTCATCGGCGGGGGTCATAACGTGACTCCCTTAATTCTCCGCTCATG
ATCAGATTGTCGTTTCCCGCCTTCAGTTTAAACTATCAGTGTTTGACAGGATATATTGGCGGGTAAACCT
AAGAGAAAAGAGCGTTTATTAGAATAATCGGATATTTAAAAGGGCGTGAAAAGGTTTATCCGTTCGTCCA
TTTGTATGTGCATGCCAACCACAGGGTTCCCCAGATCTGGCGCCGGCCAGCGAGACGAGCAAGATTGGCC
GCCGCCCGAAACGATCCGACAGCGCGCCCAGCACAGGTGCGCAGGCAAATTGCACCAACGCATACAGCGC
CAGCAGAATGCCATAGTGGGCGGTGACGTCGTTCGAGTGAACCAGATCGCGCAGGAGGCCCGGCAGCACC
GGCATAATCAGGCCGATGCCGACAGCGTCGAGCGCGACAGTGCTCAGAATTACGATCAGGGGTATGTTGG
GTTTCACGTCTGGCCTCCGGACCAGCCTCCGCTGGTCCGATTGAACGCGCGGATTCTTTATCACTGATAA
GTTGGTGGACATATTATGTTTATCAGTGATAAAGTGTCAAGCATGACAAAGTTGCAGCCGAATACAGTGA
TCCGTGCCGCCCTGGACCTGTTGAACGAGGTCGGCGTAGACGGTCTGACGACACGCAAACTGGCGGAACG
GTTGGGGGTTCAGCAGCCGGCGCTTTACTGGCACTTCAGGAACAAGCGGGCGCTGCTCGACGCACTGGCC
GAAGCCATGCTGGCGGAGAATCATACGCATTCGGTGCCGAGAGCCGACGACGACTGGCGCTCATTTCTGA
TCGGGAATGCCCGCAGCTTCAGGCAGGCGCTGCTCGCCTACCGCGATGGCGCGCGCATCCATGCCGGCAC
GCGACCGGGCGCACCGCAGATGGAAACGGCCGACGCGCAGCTTCGCTTCCTCTGCGAGGCGGGTTTTTCG
GCCGGGGACGCCGTCAATGCGCTGATGACAATCAGCTACTTCACTGTTGGGGCCGTGCTTGAGGAGCAGG
CCGGCGACAGCGATGCCGGCGAGCGCGGCGGCACCGTTGAACAGGCTCCGCTCTCGCCGCTGTTGCGGGC
CGCGATAGACGCCTTCGACGAAGCCGGTCCGGACGCAGCGTTCGAGCAGGGACTCGCGGTGATTGTCGAT
GGATTGGCGAAAAGGAGGCTCGTTGTCAGGAACGTTGAAGGACCGAGAAAGGGTGACGATTGATCAGGAC
CGCTGCCGGAGCGCAACCCACTCACTACAGCAGAGCCATGTAGACAACATCCCCTCCCCCTTTCCACCGC
GTCAGACGCCCGTAGCAGCCCGCTACGGGCTTTTTCATGCCCTGCCCTAGCGTCCAAGCCTCACGGCCGC
GCTCGGCCTCTCTGGCGGCCTTCTGGCGCTCTTCCGCTTCCTCGCTCACTGACTCGCTGCGCTCGGTCGT
TCGGCTGCGGCGAGCGGTATCAGCTCACTCAAAGGCGGTAATACGGTTATCCACAGAATCAGGGGATAAC
GCAGGAAAGAACATGTGAGCAAAAGGCCAGCAAAAGGCCAGGAACCGTAAAAAGGCCGCGTTGCTGGCGT
TTTTCCATAGGCTCCGCCCCCCTGACGAGCATCACAAAAATCGACGCTCAAGTCAGAGGTGGCGAAACCC
GACAGGACTATAAAGATACCAGGCGTTTCCCCCTGGAAGCTCCCTCGTGCGCTCTCCTGTTCCGACCCTG
CCGCTTACCGGATACCTGTCCGCCTTTCTCCCTTCGGGAAGCGTGGCGCTTTTCCGCTGCATAACCCTGC
TTCGGGGTCATTATAGCGATTTTTTCGGTATATCCATCCTTTTTCGCACGATATACAGGATTTTGCCAAA
GGGTTCGTGTAGACTTTCCTTGGTGTATCCAACGGCGTCAGCCGGGCAGGATAGGTGAAGTAGGCCCACC
CGCGAGCGGGTGTTCCTTCTTCACTGTCCCTTATTCGCACCTGGCGGTGCTCAACGGGAATCCTGCTCTG
CGAGGCTGGCCGGCTACCGCCGGCGTAACAGATGAGGGCAAGCGGATGGCTGATGAAACCAAGCCAACCA
GGAAGGGCAGCCCACCTATCAAGGTGTACTGCCTTCCAGACGAACGAAGAGCGATTGAGGAAAAGGCGGC
GGCGGCCGGCATGAGCCTGTCGGCCTACCTGCTGGCCGTCGGCCAGGGCTACAAAATCACGGGCGTCGTG
GACTATGAGCACGTCCGCGAGCTGGCCCGCATCAATGGCGACCTGGGCCGCCTGGGCGGCCTGCTGAAAC
TCTGGCTCACCGACGACCCGCGCACGGCGCGGTTCGGTGATGCCACGATCCTCGCCCTGCTGGCGAAGAT
CGAAGAGAAGCAGGACGAGCTTGGCAAGGTCATGATGGGCGTGGTCCGCCCGAGGGCAGAGCCATGACTT
TTTTAGCCGCTAAAACGGCCGGGGGGTGCGCGTGATTGCCAAGCACGTCCCCATGCGCTCCATCAAGAAG
AGCGACTTCGCGGAGCTGGTGAAGTACATCACCGACGAGCAAGGCAAGACCGAGCGCCTTTCCGACGCTC
ACCGGGCTGGTTGCCCTCGCCGCTGGGCTGGCGGCCGTCTATGGCCCTGCAAACGCGCCAGAAACGCCGT
CGAAGCCGTGTGCGAGACACCGCGGCCGGCCGCCGGCGTTGTGGATACCTCGCGGAAAACTTGGCCCTCA
CTGACAGATGAGGGGCGGACGTTGACACTTGAGGGGCCGACTCACCCGGCGCGGCGTTGACAGATGAGGG
GCAGGCTCGATTTCGGCCGGCGACGTGGAGCTGGCCAGCCTCGCAAATCGGCGAAAACGCCTGATTTTAC
GCGAGTTTCCCACAGATGATGTGGACAAGCCTGGGGATAAGTGCCCTGCGGTATTGACACTTGAGGGGCG
CGACTACTGACAGATGAGGGGCGCGATCCTTGACACTTGAGGGGCAGAGTGCTGACAGATGAGGGGCGCA
CCTATTGACATTTGAGGGGCTGTCCACAGGCAGAAAATCCAGCATTTGCAAGGGTTTCCGCCCGTTTTTC
GGCCACCGCTAACCTGTCTTTTAACCTGCTTTTAAACCAATATTTATAAACCTTGTTTTTAACCAGGGCT
GCGCCCTGTGCGCGTGACCGCGCACGCCGAAGGGGGGTGCCCCCCCTTCTCGAACCCTCCCGGCCCGCTA
ACGCGGGCCTCCCATCCCCCCAGGGGCTGCGCCCCTCGGCCGCGAACGGCCTCACCCCAAAAATGGCAGC
GCTGGCAGTCCTTGCCATTGCCGGGATCGGGGCAGTAACGGGATGGGCGATCAGCCCGAGCGCGACGCCC
GGAAGCATTGACGTGCCGCAGGTGCTGGCATCGACATTCAGCGACCAGGTGCCGGGCAGTGAGGGCGGCG
GCCTGGGTGGCGGCCTGCCCTTCACTTCGGCCGTCGGGGCATTCACGGACTTCATGGCGGGGCCGGCAAT
TTTTACCTTGGGCATTCTTGGCATAGTGGTCGCGGGTGCCGTGCTCGTGTTCGGGGGTGCGATAAACCCA
GCGAACCATTTGAGGTGATAGGTAAGATTATACCGAGGTATGAAAACGAGAATTGGACCTTTACAGAATT
ACTCTATGAAGCGCCATATTTAAAAAGCTACCAAGACGAAGAGGATGAAGAGGATGAGGAGGCAGATTGC
CTTGAATATATTGACAATACTGATAAGATAATATATCTTTTATATAGAAGATATCGCCGTATGTAAGGAT
TTCAGGGGGCAAGGCATAGGCAGCGCGCTTATCAATATATCTATAGAATGGGCAAAGCATAAAAACTTGC
ATGGACTAATGCTTGAAACCCAGGACAATAACCTTATAGCTTGTAAATTCTATCATAATTGGGTAATGAC
TCCAACTTATTGATAGTGTTTTATGTTCAGATAATGCCCGATGACTTTGTCATGCAGCTCCACCGATTTT
GAGAACGACAGCGACTTCCGTCCCAGCCGTGCCAGGTGCTGCCTCAGATTCAGGTTATGCCGCTCAATTC
GCTGCGTATATCGCTTGCTGATTACGTGCAGCTTTCCCTTCAGGCGGGATTCATACAGCGGCCAGCCATC
CGTCATCCATATCACCACGTCAAAGGGTGACAGCAGGCTCATAAGACGCCCCAGCGTCGCCATAGTGCGT
TCACCGAATACGTGCGCAACAACCGTCTTCCGGAGACTGTCATACGCGTAAAACAGCCAGCGCTGGCGCG
ATTTAGCCCCGACATAGCCCCACTGTTCGTCCATTTCCGCGCAGACGATGACGTCACTGCCCGGCTGTAT
GCGCGAGGTTACCGACTGCGGCCTGAGTTTTTTAAGTGACGTAAAATCGTGTTGAGGCCAACGCCCATAA
TGCGGGCTGTTGCCCGGCATCCAACGCCATTCATGGCCATATCAATGATTTTCTGGTGCGTACCGGGTTG
AGAAGCGGTGTAAGTGAACTGCAGTTGCCATGTTTTACGGCAGTGAGAGCAGAGATAGCGCTGATGTCCG
GCGGTGCTTTTGCCGTTACGCACCACCCCGTCAGTAGCTGAACAGGAGGGACAGCTGATAGAAACAGAAG
CCACTGGAGCACCTCAAAAACACCATCATACACTAAATCAGTAAGTTGGCAGCATCACCCATAATTGTGG
TTTCAAAATCGGCTCCGTCGATACTATGTTATACGCCAACTTTGAAAACAACTTTGAAAAAGCTGTTTTC
TGGTATTTAAGGTTTTAGAATGCAAGGAACAGTGAATTGGAGTTCGTCTTGTTATAATTAGCTTCTTGGG
GTATCTTTAAATACTGTAGAAAAGAGGAAGGAAATAATAAATGGCTAAAATGAGAATATCACCGGAATTG
AAAAAACTGATCGAAAAATACCGCTGCGTAAAAGATACGGAAGGAATGTCTCCTGCTAAGGTATATAAGC
TGGTGGGAGAAAATGAAAACCTATATTTAAAAATGACGGACAGCCGGTATAAAGGGACCACCTATGATGT
GGAACGGGAAAAGGACATGATGCTATGGCTGGAAGGAAAGCTGCCTGTTCCAAAGGTCCTGCACTTTGAA
CGGCATGATGGCTGGAGCAATCTGCTCATGAGTGAGGCCGATGGCGTCCTTTGCTCGGAAGAGTATGAAG
ATGAACAAAGCCCTGAAAAGATTATCGAGCTGTATGCGGAGTGCATCAGGCTCTTTCACTCCATCGACAT
ATCGGATTGTCCCTATACGAATAGCTTAGACAGCCGCTTAGCCGAATTGGATTACTTACTGAATAACGAT
CTGGCCGATGTGGATTGCGAAAACTGGGAAGAAGACACTCCATTTAAAGATCCGCGCGAGCTGTATGATT
TTTTAAAGACGGAAAAGCCCGAAGAGGAACTTGTCTTTTCCCACGGCGACCTGGGAGACAGCAACATCTT
TGTGAAAGATGGCAAAGTAAGTGGCTTTATTGATCTTGGGAGAAGCGGCAGGGCGGACAAGTGGTATGAC
ATTGCCTTCTGCGTCCGGTCGATCAGGGAGGATATCGGGGAAGAACAGTATGTCGAGCTATTTTTTGACT
TACTGGGGATCAAGCCTGATTGGGAGAAAATAAAATATTATATTTTACTGGATGAATTGTTTTAGTACCT
AGATGTGGCGCAACGATGCCGGCGACAAGCAGGAGCGCACCGACTTCTTCCGCATCAAGTGTTTTGGCTC
TCAGGCCGAGGCCCACGGCAAGTATTTGGGCAAGGGGTCGCTGGTATTCGTGCAGGGCAAGATTCGGAAT
ACCAAGTACGAGAAGGACGGCCAGACGGTCTACGGGACCGACTTCATTGCCGATAAGGTGGATTATCTGG
ACACCAAGGCACCAGGCGGGTCAAATCAGGAATAAGGGCACATTGCCCCGGCGTGAGTCGGGGCAATCCC
GCAAGGAGGGTGAATGAATCGGACGTTTGACCGGAAGGCATACAGGCAAGAACTGATCGACGCGGGGTTT
TCCGCCGAGGATGCCGAAACCATCGCAAGCCGCACCGTCATGCGTGCGCCCCGCGAAACCTTCCAGTCCG
TCGGCTCGATGGTCCAGCAAGCTACGGCCAAGATCGAGCGCGACAGCGTGCAACTGGCTCCCCCTGCCCT
GCCCGCGCCATCGGCCGCCGTGGAGCGTTCGCGTCGTCTCGAACAGGAGGCGGCAGGTTTGGCGAAGTCG
ATGACCATCGACACGCGAGGAACTATGACGACCAAGAAGCGAAAAACCGCCGGCGAGGACCTGGCAAAAC
AGGTCAGCGAGGCCAAGCAGGCCGCGTTGCTGAAACACACGAAGCAGCAGATCAAGGAAATGCAGCTTTC
CTTGTTCGATATTGCGCCGTGGCCGGACACGATGCGAGCGATGCCAAACGACACGGCCCGCTCTGCCCTG
TTCACCACGCGCAACAAGAAAATCCCGCGCGAGGCGCTGCAAAACAAGGTCATTTTCCACGTCAACAAGG
ACGTGAAGATCACCTACACCGGCGTCGAGCTGCGGGCCGACGATGACGAACTGGTGTGGCAGCAGGTGTT
GGAGTACGCGAAGCGCACCCCTATCGGCGAGCCGATCACCTTCACGTTCTACGAGCTTTGCCAGGACCTG
GGCTGGTCGATCAATGGCCGGTATTACACGAAGGCCGAGGAATGCCTGTCGCGCCTACAGGCGACGGCGA
TGGGCTTCACGTCCGACCGCGTTGGGCACCTGGAATCGGTGTCGCTGCTGCACCGCTTCCGCGTCCTGGA
CCGTGGCAAGAAAACGTCCCGTTGCCAGGTCCTGATCGACGAGGAAATCGTCGTGCTGTTTGCTGGCGAC
CACTACACGAAATTCATATGGGAGAAGTACCGCAAGCTGTCGCCGACGGCCCGACGGATGTTCGACTATT
TCAGCTCGCACCGGGAGCCGTACCCGCTCAAGCTGGAAACCTTCCGCCTCATGTGCGGATCGGATTCCAC
CCGCGTGAAGAAGTGGCGCGAGCAGGTCGGCGAAGCCTGCGAAGAGTTGCGAGGCAGCGGCCTGGTGGAA
CACGCCTGGGTCAATGATGACCTGGTGCATTGCAAACGCTAGGGCCTTGTGGGGTCAGTTCCGGCTGGGG
GTTCAGCAGCCAGCGCTTTACTGGCATTTCAGGAACAAGCGGGCACTGCTCGACGCACTTGCTTCGCTCA
GTATCGCTCGGGACGCACGGCGCGCTCTACGAACTGCCGATAAACAGAGGATTAAAATTGACAATTGTGA
TTAAGGCTCAGATTCGACGGCTTGGAGCGGCCGACGTGCAGGATTTCCGCGAGATCCGATTGTCGGCCCT
GAAGAAAGCTCCAGAGATGTTCGGGTCCGTTTACGAGCACGAGGAGAAAAAGCCCATGGAGGCGTTCGCT
GAACGGTTGCGAGATGCCGTGGCATTCGGCGCCTACATCGACGGCGAGATCATTGGGCTGTCGGTCTTCA
AACAGGAGGACGGCCCCAAGGACGCTCACAAGGCGCATCTGTCCGGCGTTTTCGTGGAGCCCGAACAGCG
AGGCCGAGGGGTCGCCGGTATGCTGCTGCGGGCGTTGCCGGCGGGTTTATTGCTCGTGATGATCGTCCGA
CAGATTCCAACGGGAATCTGGTGGATGCGCATCTTCATCCTCGGCGCACTTAATATTTCGCTATTCTGGA
GCTTGTTGTTTATTTCGGTCTACCGCCTGCCGGGCGGGGTCGCGGCGACGGTAGGCGCTGTGCAGCCGCT
GATGGTCGTGTTCATCTCTGCCGCTCTGCTAGGTAGCCCGATACGATTGATGGCGGTCCTGGGGGCTATT
TGCGGAACTGCGGGCGTGGCGCTGTTGGTGTTGACACCAAACGCAGCGCTAGATCCTGTCGGCGTCGCAG
CGGGCCTGGCGGGGGCGGTTTCCATGGCGTTCGGAACCGTGCTGACCCGCAAGTGGCAACCTCCCGTGCC
TCTGCTCACCTTTACCGCCTGGCAACTGGCGGCCGGAGGACTTCTGCTCGTTCCAGTAGCTTTAGTGTTT
GATCCGCCAATCCCGATGCCTACAGGAACCAATGTTCTCGGCCTGGCGTGGCTCGGCCTGATCGGAGCGG
GTTTAACCTACTTCCTTTGGTTCCGGGGGATCTCGCGACTCGAACCTACAGTTGTTTCCTTACTGGGCTT
TCTCAGCCCCAGATCTGGGGTCGATCAGCCGGGGATGCATCAGGCCGACAGTCGGAACTTCGGGTCCCCG
ACCTGTACCATTCGGTGAGCAATGGATAGGGGAGTTGATATCGTCAACGTTCACTTCTAAAGAAATAGCG
CCACTCAGCTTCCTCAGCGGCTTTATCCAGCGATTTCCTATTATGTCGGCATAGTTCTCAAGATCGACAG
CCTGTCACGGTTAAGCGAGAAATGAATAAGAAGGCTGATAATTCGGATCTCTGCGAGGGAGATGATATTT
GATCACAGGCAGCAACGCTCTGTCATCGTTACAATCAACATGCTACCCTCCGCGAGATCATCCGTGTTTC
AAACCCGGCAGCTTAGTTGCCGTTCTTCCGAATAGCATCGGTAACATGAGCAAAGTCTGCCGCCTTACAA
CGGCTCTCCCGCTGACGCCGTCCCGGACTGATGGGCTGCCTGTATCGAGTGGTGATTTTGTGCCGAGCTG
CCGGTCGGGGAGCTGTTGGCTGGCTGGTGGCAGGATATATTGTGGTGTAAACAAATTGACGCTTAGACAA
CTTAATAACACATTGCGGACGTTTTTAATGTACTGGGGTGGTTTTTCTTTTCACCAGTGAGACGGGCAAC
AGCTGATTGCCCTTCACCGCCTGGCCCTGAGAGAGTTGCAGCAAGCGGTCCACGCTGGTTTGCCCCAGCA
GGCGAAAATCCTGTTTGATGGTGGTTCCGAAATCGGCAAAATCCCTTATAAATCAAAAGAATAGCCCGAG
ATAGGGT
[37 nt withheld, positions 15408-15444]
AAAGAACGTGGACTCCAACGTCAAAGG
[141 nt withheld, positions 15472-15612]
G
[44 nt withheld, positions 15614-15657]
CATTCAGGCTGCGCAACTGTTGGGAAGGGCGATCGGTGCGGGCCTCTTCGCTATTACGCCAGCTGGCGAA
AGGGGGATGTGCTGCAAGGCGATTAAGTTGGGTAACGCCAGGGTTTTCCCAGTCACGACGTTGTAAAACG
ACGGCCAGTGAATTAATTCCCGATCTAGTAACATAGATGACACCGCGCGCGATAATTTATCCTAGTTTGC
GCGCTATATTTTGTTTTCTATCGCGTATTAAATGTATAATTGCGGGACTCTAATCATAAAAACCCATCTC
ATAAATAACGTCATGCATTACATGTTAATTATTACATGCTTAACGTAATTCAACAGAAATTATATGATAA
TCATCGCAAGACCGGCAACAGGATTCAATCTTAAGAAACTTTATTGCCAAATGTTTGAACGATCGGGGAA
ATTCGAGCTCGGTACCCCCTCCTGGGCACGGTCGTACGCGATCCGCCGCGGTTCCACCTCACCATTGCGG
GTATGCCAGTTGAGTTCGATGAGTTCCCGTACCAGCTCCAACTCGGGCGATGCCACGCGCACTCCGTTCA
GATCTCGGTGACGGGCAGGACCGGACGGGGCGGTACCGGCAGGCTGAAGTCCAGCTGCCAGAAACCCACG
TCATGCCAGTTCCCGTGCTTGAAGCCGGCCGCCCGCAGCATGCCGCGGGGGGCATATCCGAGCGCCTCGT
GCATGCGCACGCTCGGGTCGTTGGGCAGCCCGATGACAGCGACCACGCTCTTGAAGCCCTGTGCCTCCAG
GGACTTCAGCAGGTGGGTGTAGAGCGTGGAGCCCAGTCCCGTCCGCTGGTGGCGGGGGGAGACGTACACG
GTCGACTCGGCCGTCCAGTCGTAGGCGTTGCGTGCCTTCCAGGGGCCCGCGTAGGCGATGCCGGCGACCT
CGCCGTCCACCTCGGCGACGAGCCAGGGATAGCGCTCCCGCAGACGGACGAGGTCGTCCGTCCACTCCTG
CGGTTCCTGCGGCTCGGTACGGAAGTTGACCGTGCTTGTCTCGATGTAGTGGTTGACGATGGTGCAGACC
GCCGGCATGTCCGCCTCGGTGGCACGGCGGATGTCGGCCGGGCGTCGTTCTGGGCTCATGGATCCTCTAG
AGTCCCCCGTGTTCTCTCCAAATGAAATGAACTTCCTTATATAGAGGAAGGGTCTTGCGAAGGATAGTGG
GATTGTGCGTCATCCCTTACGTCAGTGGAGATATCACATCAATCCACTTGCTTTGAAGACGTGGTTGGAA
CGTCTTCTTTTTCCACGATGCTCCTCGTGGGTGGGGGTCCATCTTTGGGACCACTGTCGGCAGAGGCATC
TTCAACGATGGCCTTTCCTTTATCGCAATGATGGCATTTGTAGGAGCCACCTTCCTTTTCCACTATCTTC
ACAATAAAGTGACAGATAGCTGGGCAATGGAATCCGAGGAGGTTTCCGGATATTACCCTTTGTTGAAAAG
TCTCAATTGCCCTTTGGTCTTCTGAGACTGTATCTTTGATATTTTTGGAGTAGACAAGTGTGTCGTGCTC
CACCATGTTGACGAAGATTTTCTTCTTGTCATTGAGTCGTAAGAGACTCTGTATGAACTGTTCGCCAGTC
TTTACGGCGAGTTCTGTTAGGTCCTCTATTTGAATCTTTGACTCCATGGCCTTTGATTCAGTGGGAACTA
CCTTTTTAGAGACTCCAATCTCTATTACTTGCCTTGGTTTGTGAAGCAAGCCTTGAATCGTCCATACTGG
AATAGTACTTCTGATCTTGAGAAATATATCTTTCTCTGTGTTCTTGATGCAGTTAGTCCTGAATCTTTTG
ACTGCATCTTTAACCTTCTTGGGAAGGTATTTGATTTCCTGGAGATTATTGCTCGGGTAGATCGTCTTGA
TGAGACCTGCTGCGTAAGCCTCTCTAACCATCTGTGGGTTAGCATTCTTTCTGAAATTGAAAAGGCTAAT
CTGGGGACCTGCAGGGGCAATACCGCCAGGGTTTTCCCAGTCACGACGTTGTAAAACGACGGCCAGTGCC
AAGCTTTCGACGAGTCAGTAATAAACGGCGTCAAAGTGGTTGCAGCCGGCACACACGAGTCGTGTTTATC
AACTCAAAGCACAAATACTTTTCCTCAACCTAAAAATAAGGCAATTAGCCAAAAACAACTTTGCGTGTAA
ACAACGCTCAATACACGTGTCATTTTATTATTAGCTATTGCTTCACCGCCTTAGCTTTCTCGTGACCTAG
TCGTCCTCGTCTTTTCTTCTTCTTCTTCTATAAAACAATACCCAAAGAGCTCTTCTTCTTCACAATTCAG
ATTTCAATTTCTCAAAATCTTAAAAACTTTCTCTCAATTCTCTCTACCGTGATCAAGGTAAATTTCTGTG
TTCCTTATTCTCTCAAAATCTTCGATTTTGTTTTCGTTCGATCCCAATTTCGTATATGTTCTTTGGTTTA
GATTCTGTTAATCTTAGATCGAAGACGATTTTCTGGGTTTGATCGTTAGATATCATCTTAATTCTCGATT
AGGGTTTCATAGATATCATCCGATTTGTTCAAATAATTTGAGTTTTGTCGAATAATTACTCTTCGATTTG
TGATTTCTATCTAGATCTGGTGTTAGTTTCTAGTTTGTGCGATCGAATTTGTAGATTAATCTGAGTTTTT
CTGATTAACAGGGTACCGGG
Features (pLannotate 1.2.2; 39 found; start..end, strand, type, name):
     30..54      +  protein_bind   attB1: mutant version of attB; recombination site for the Gateway® BP reaction BP Clonase™
     76..123     +  CDS            2xFLAG: two tandem FLAG® epitope tags
    175..4464    +  CDS            pcoCas9: Cas9 endonuclease from the Streptococcus pyogenes Type II CRISPR/Cas system plant codon-optimized Cas9 gene containing the potato IV2 intron
   4523..4775    +  terminator     NOS terminator: nopaline synthase terminator and poly(A) signal
   4820..4840    +  protein_bind   attB5: mutant version of attB; core recombination site for the Gateway® BP reaction BP Clonase™
   5195..5270    +  misc_RNA       gRNA scaffold: guide RNA scaffold for the Streptococcus pyogenes CRISPR/Cas9 system
   5282..5303    -  protein_bind   attB2 (fragment): mutant version of attB; recombination site for the Gateway® BP reaction BP Clonase™
   5784..5859    +  misc_RNA       gRNA scaffold: guide RNA scaffold for the Streptococcus pyogenes CRISPR/Cas9 system
   5871..5892    -  protein_bind   attB2 (fragment): mutant version of attB; recombination site for the Gateway® BP reaction BP Clonase™
   5914..5938    -  protein_bind   attB2: mutant version of attB; recombination site for the Gateway® BP reaction BP Clonase™
   5956..5991    -  misc_feature   MCS (fragment): pBluescript multiple cloning site
   6002..6254    +  terminator     NOS terminator: nopaline synthase terminator and poly(A) signal
   6313..6430    -  promoter       NOS promoter (fragment): nopaline synthase promoter
   6554..6578    +  misc_feature   RB T-DNA repeat: right border repeat from nopaline C58 T-DNA
   6688..6937    -  CDS            TcR (fragment): tetracycline efflux protein; tetA; confers resistance to tetracycline
   7043..7693    +  CDS            TetR: tetracycline resistance regulatory protein; tetR
   8052..8242    -  rep_origin     ori (fragment): high-copy-number ColE1/pMB1/pBR322/pUC origin of replication
   8374..8483    +  oriT           oriT: incP origin of transfer
   8516..8887    +  CDS            traJ: oriT-recognizing protein; traJ
   8925..9044    +  CDS            traI (fragment): TRAI6_ECOLX - Experimental evidence at protein level: Swiss-Prot protein existence level 1. The initiation process of transfer DNA synthesis requires the interaction of at least three plasmid-specific components (TraH, I, and J) at the transfer origin resulting in the assembly of a specialised nucleoprotein complex - the relaxosome. Site- and strand-specific cleavage at the transfer origin is dependent on TraI and TraJ. From Escherichia coli.
   9037..9651    +  rep_origin     oriV: origin of replication for the bacterial F plasmid
   9723..9998    +  CDS            klaC (fragment): KLAC_ECOLX - Also known as telB. Protein predicted: Swiss-Prot protein existence level 4. Belongs to the kla operon, which is associated with cryptic tellurite resistance, and IncW plasmid fertility inhibition. From Escherichia coli.
  10001..10195   +  CDS            satA (fragment): STA_BACSU - Also known as yyaR. Experimental evidence at protein level: Swiss-Prot protein existence level 1. Involved in resistance to streptothricin, a broad-spectrum antibiotic produced by streptomycetes. Detoxifies streptothricin via acetylation of the beta amino group of the first beta-lysyl moiety of streptothricin. From Bacillus subtilis (strain 168).
  10194..10343   +  CDS            satA (fragment): STA_BACSU - Also known as yyaR. Experimental evidence at protein level: Swiss-Prot protein existence level 1. Involved in resistance to streptothricin, a broad-spectrum antibiotic produced by streptomycetes. Detoxifies streptothricin via acetylation of the beta amino group of the first beta-lysyl moiety of streptothricin. From Bacillus subtilis (strain 168).
  10352..11119   -  mobile_element IS1: prokaryotic transposable element IS1
  11311..12105   +  CDS            KanR: aminoglycoside phosphotransferase; aphA-3; confers resistance to kanamycin
  12404..13552   +  CDS            trfA: trans-acting replication protein that binds to and activates oriV
  13572..13691   +  CDS            tetR (fragment): TETR1_ECOLX - Experimental evidence at protein level: Swiss-Prot protein existence level 1. TetR is the repressor of the tetracycline resistance element; its N-terminal region forms a helix-turn-helix structure and binds DNA. Binding of tetracycline to TetR reduces the repressor affinity for the tetracycline resistance gene (tetA) promoter operator sites. From Escherichia coli.
  15148..15172   +  misc_feature   LB T-DNA repeat: left border repeat from nopaline C58 T-DNA
  15226..15356   -  CDS            lacI (fragment): lac repressor; lacI; The lac repressor binds to the lac operator to inhibit transcription in E. coli. This inhibition can be relieved by adding lactose or isopropyl-β-D-thiogalactopyranoside (IPTG).
  15357..15657   -  rep_origin     M13 ori (fragment) (sequence partly withheld): M13 bacteriophage origin of replication; arrow indicates direction of (+) strand synthesis
  15655..15810   -  CDS            lacZα (fragment) (sequence partly withheld): LacZα fragment of β-galactosidase; lacZ fragment
  15819..16071   -  terminator     NOS terminator: nopaline synthase terminator and poly(A) signal
  16077..16094   +  misc_feature   MCS (fragment): pUC18/19 multiple cloning site
  16087..16200   -  CDS            bah (fragment): BAH_STRHY - Protein inferred from homology: Swiss-Prot protein existence level 3. This protein removes the N-acetyl group from bialaphos as one of the final steps of the bialaphos biosynthetic pathway. From Streptomyces hygroscopicus.
  16215..16766   -  CDS            BlpR: phosphinothricin acetyltransferase; Streptomyces hygroscopicus bar; confers resistance to bialophos or phosphinothricin
  16791..17132   -  promoter       CaMV 35S promoter: strong constitutive promoter from cauliflower mosaic virus
  17641..17685   -  CDS            lacZα (fragment): LacZα fragment of β-galactosidase; lacZ fragment
  18329..13      -  misc_feature   MCS (fragment) (across the origin): pBluescript multiple cloning site
