[The description below was written by a language model from this plasmid's Addgene catalogue record and pLannotate feature annotations shown in this document.]
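Description:
pSC49 (also called pSG218UG) is a roughly 18.3 kb plant-expression CRISPR/Cas9 binary vector built on the pSC218 backbone and assembled by Gateway recombination. It is designed to mutate the soybean gene Glyma17g11235, which encodes Dcl4a. The backbone carries broad-host-range IncP-type elements: oriV with its trans-acting replication protein trfA, plus oriT and traJ for conjugal transfer. These fit its listed low copy number in E. coli and suggest it is meant to be maintained in Agrobacterium as well. Bacterial selection is by kanamycin (aphA-3 type KanR). The annotation also picks up backbone remnants such as tetracycline resistance and regulator fragments, an IS1 element and a partial ColE1-type ori.

The T-DNA is bounded by nopaline-type left and right border repeats and contains three functional units. Next to the left border, a CaMV 35S promoter drives the bar gene (phosphinothricin acetyltransferase) with a NOS terminator, giving bialaphos/glufosinate selection of transformed plant tissue. A plant codon-optimised Streptococcus pyogenes Cas9 follows, carrying an N-terminal 2xFLAG tag and the potato IV2 intron and ending in a NOS terminator. The catalogue entry states that it is expressed from the AtUBQ10 promoter, although that promoter is not annotated in the feature table. Between the attB5 and attB2 sites sit two guide RNA cassettes, each ending in an S. pyogenes gRNA scaffold, which deliver the two Dcl4a-directed spacers. The promoters driving these guides are not stated in the record. Using two guides against one gene can raise the chance of disruption or produce a deletion between the cut sites, so the construct suits generation of dcl4a knockout soybean lines.
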