Addgene plasmid #104823: pSC49
Purpose: CRISPR/Cas9 2xplex gRNA targeting Glyma17g11235 (Dcl4a). Also expresses Cas9 from AtUBQ10 promoter.
Depositing lab: Robert Stupar. Depositing organization: University of Minnesota.
Backbone
  Vector backbone: pSC218
  Vector type: Plant Expression, CRISPR
Growth in bacteria
  Bacterial resistance: Kanamycin, 50 μg/mL
  Growth temperature: 37°C
  Growth strain: DH5alpha
  Copy number: Low Copy
Gene/Insert
  Gene/Insert name: Glyma17g11235 (alt name: Dcl4a)
  gRNA/shRNA sequence: atgtggttgaagctctggt, tgattggagacgcttaagga
  Cloning method: Gateway Cloning
Terms and licenses: Academic/Nonprofit Terms; Industry Terms: Not Available to Industry
Depositor comments: 112-151:1.1. Alternative name of plasmid: pSG218UG
How to cite: pSC49 was a gift from Robert Stupar (Addgene plasmid # 104823 ; http://n2t.net/addgene:104823 ; RRID:Addgene_104823)
